>Addgene plasmid #218176 | pcDNA3.1 PhLP1-myc-6xHis | addgene full sequence | sequence record 431281 | Addgene NGS Result
ATTTCCCCGAAAAGTGCCACCTGACGTCGACGGATCGGGAGATCTCCCGATCCCCTATGGTGCACTCTCA
GTACAATCTGCTCTGATGCCGCATAGTTAAGCCAGTATCTGCTCCCTGCTTGTGTGTTGGAGGTCGCTGA
GTAGTGCGCGAGCAAAATTTAAGCTACAACAAGGCAAGGCTTGACCGACAATTGCATGAAGAATCTGCTT
AGGGTTAGGCGTTTTGCGCTGCTTCGCGATGTACGGGCCAGATATACGCGTTGACATTGATTATTGACTA
GTTATTAATAGTAATCAATTACGGGGTCATTAGTTCATAGCCCATATATGGAGTTCCGCGTTACATAACT
TACGGTAAATGGCCCGCCTGGCTGACCGCCCAACGACCCCCGCCCATTGACGTCAATAATGACGTATGTT
CCCATAGTAACGCCAATAGGGACTTTCCATTGACGTCAATGGGTGGAGTATTTACGGTAAACTGCCCACT
TGGCAGTACATCAAGTGTATCATATGCCAAGTACGCCCCCTATTGACGTCAATGACGGTAAATGGCCCGC
CTGGCATTATGCCCAGTACATGACCTTATGGGACTTTCCTACTTGGCAGTACATCTACGTATTAGTCATC
GCTATTACCATGGTGATGCGGTTTTGGCAGTACATCAATGGGCGTGGATAGCGGTTTGACTCACGGGGAT
TTCCAAGTCTCCACCCCATTGACGTCAATGGGAGTTTGTTTTGGCACCAAAATCAACGGGACTTTCCAAA
ATGTCGTAACAACTCCGCCCCATTGACGCAAATGGGCGGTAGGCGTGTACGGTGGGAGGTCTATATAAGC
AGAGCTCTCTGGCTAACTAGAGAACCCACTGCTTACTGGCTTATCGAAATTAATACGACTCACTATAGGG
AGACCCAAGCTGGCTAGTTAAGCTTGGTACCGAGCTCGGATCCACTAGTCCAGTGTGGTGGAATTCGCCA
CCATGGGAACCACCCTTGATGATAAGTTGCTGGGGGAGAAACTGCAGTACTACTATAGCAGCAGTGAGGA
TGAGGACAGTGACCACGAGGACAAGGACCGAGGCAGATGTGCCCCAGCCAGCAGTTCTGTGCCTGCAGAG
GCTGAGCTGGCAGGCGAAGGCATCTCAGTTAACACAGGCCCAAAAGGTGTGATCAATGACTGGCGCCGCT
TCAAGCAGTTGGAGACAGAGCAGAGGGAGGAGCAGTGCCGGGAGATGGAAAGGCTGATCAAGAAGCTGTC
AATGACTTGCAGGTCCCATCTGGATGAAGAGGAGGAGCAACAGAAACAGAAAGACCTCCAGGAGAAGATC
AGTGGGAAGATGACTCTGAAGGAGTTTGCCATAATGAATGAGGACCAAGATGATGAAGAGTTTCTGCAGC
AGTACCGGAAGCAGCGAATGGAAGAGATGCGGCAGCAGCTTCACAAGGGGCCCCAATTCAAGCAGGTTTT
TGAGATCTCCAGTGGAGAAGGGTTTTTAGACATGATTGATAAAGAACAGAAAAGCATTGTCATCATGGTT
CATATTTATGAGGATGGCATTCCAGGGACCGAAGCCATGAATGGTTGCATGATCTGCCTTGCCGCAGAGT
ACCCAGCTGTCAAGTTCTGCAAGGTGAAGAGCTCAGTTATTGGCGCCAGCAGTCAGTTCACCAGGAATGC
CCTTCCTGCCCTGCTGATCTATAAGGGGGGTGAATTGATCGGCAATTTTGTTCGTGTTACTGACCAGCTG
GGGGATGATTTCTTTGCTGTGGACCTTGAAGCTTTTCTCCAGGAATTTGGATTACTCCCAGAAAAGGAAG
TCTTGGTGCTGACATCTGTGCGTAACTCTGCCACGTGTCACAGTGAGGATAGCGACCTGGAAATAGATGC
TCTAGAGGGCCCGCGGTTCGAACAAAAACTCATCTCAGAAGAGGATCTGAATATGCATACCGGTCATCAT
CACCATCACCATTGAGTTTAAACCCGCTGATCAGCCTCGACTGTGCCTTCTAGTTGCCAGCCATCTGTTG
TTTGCCCCTCCCCCGTGCCTTCCTTGACCCTGGAAGGTGCCACTCCCACTGTCCTTTCCTAATAAAATGA
GGAAATTGCATCGCATTGTCTGAGTAGGTGTCATTCTATTCTGGGGGGTGGGGTGGGGCAGGACAGCAAG
GGGGAGGATTGGGAAGACAATAGCAGGCATGCTGGGGATGCGGTGGGCTCTATGGCTTCTGAGGCGGAAA
GAACCAGCTGGGGCTCTAGGGGGTATCCCC
[124 nt withheld, positions 2271-2394]
CGCCGGCTTTCCCCGTCAAGCTA
[69 nt withheld, positions 2418-2486]
A
[49 nt withheld, positions 2488-2536]
CCTTTGACGTTGGAGTCCACGTTCTTT
[37 nt withheld, positions 2564-2600]
ACCCTATCTCGGTCTATTCTTTTGATTTATAAGGGATTTTGCCGATTTCGGCCTATTGGTTAAAAAATGA
GCTGATTTAACAAAAATTTAACGCGAATTAATTCTGTGGAATGTGTGTCAGTTAGGGTGTGGAAAGTCCC
CAGGCTCCCCAGCAGGCAGAAGTATGCAAAGCATGCATCTCAATTAGTCAGCAACCAGGTGTGGAAAGTC
CCCAGGCTCCCCAGCAGGCAGAAGTATGCAAAGCATGCATCTCAATTAGTCAGCAACCATAGTCCCGCCC
CTAACTCCGCCCATCCCGCCCCTAACTCCGCCCAGTTCCGCCCATTCTCCGCCCCATGGCTGACTAATTT
TTTTTATTTATGCAGAGGCCGAGGCCGCCTCTGCCTCTGAGCTATTCCAGAAGTAGTGAGGAGGCTTTTT
TGGAGGCCTAGGCTTTTGCAAAAAGCTCCCGGGAGCTTGTATATCCATTTTCGGATCTGATCAAGAGACA
GGATGAGGATCGTTTCGCATGATTGAACAAGATGGATTGCACGCAGGTTCTCCGGCCGCTTGGGTGGAGA
GGCTATTCGGCTATGACTGGGCACAACAGACAATCGGCTGCTCTGATGCCGCCGTGTTCCGGCTGTCAGC
GCAGGGGCGCCCGGTTCTTTTTGTCAAGACCGACCTGTCCGGTGCCCTGAATGAACTGCAGGACGAGGCA
GCGCGGCTATCGTGGCTGGCCACGACGGGCGTTCCTTGCGCAGCTGTGCTCGACGTTGTCACTGAAGCGG
GAAGGGACTGGCTGCTATTGGGCGAAGTGCCGGGGCAGGATCTCCTGTCATCTCACCTTGCTCCTGCCGA
GAAAGTATCCATCATGGCTGATGCAATGCGGCGGCTGCATACGCTTGATCCGGCTACCTGCCCATTCGAC
CACCAAGCGAAACATCGCATCGAGCGAGCACGTACTCGGATGGAAGCCGGTCTTGTCGATCAGGATGATC
TGGACGAAGAGCATCAGGGGCTCGCGCCAGCCGAACTGTTCGCCAGGCTCAAGGCGCGCATGCCCGACGG
CGAGGATCTCGTCGTGACCCATGGCGATGCCTGCTTGCCGAATATCATGGTGGAAAATGGCCGCTTTTCT
GGATTCATCGACTGTGGCCGGCTGGGTGTGGCGGACCGCTATCAGGACATAGCGTTGGCTACCCGTGATA
TTGCTGAAGAGCTTGGCGGCGAATGGGCTGACCGCTTCCTCGTGCTTTACGGTATCGCCGCTCCCGATTC
GCAGCGCATCGCCTTCTATCGCCTTCTTGACGAGTTCTTCTGAGCGGGACTCTGGGGTTCGCGAAATGAC
CGACCAAGCGACGCCCAACCTGCCATCACGAGATTTCGATTCCACCGCCGCCTTCTATGAAAGGTTGGGC
TTCGGAATCGTTTTCCGGGACGCCGGCTGGATGATCCTCCAGCGCGGGGATCTCATGCTGGAGTTCTTCG
CCCACCCCAACTTGTTTATTGCAGCTTATAATGGTTACAAATAAAGCAATAGCATCACAAATTTCACAAA
TAAAGCATTTTTTTCACTGCATTCTAGTTGTGGTTTGTCCAAACTCATCAATGTATCTTATCATGTCTGT
ATACCGTCGACCTCTAGCTAGAGCTTGGCGTAATCATGGTCATAGCTGTTTCCTGTGTGAAATTGTTATC
CGCTCACAATTCCACACAACATACGAGCCGGAAGCATAAAGTGTAAAGCCTGGGGTGCCTAATGAGTGAG
CTAACTCACATTAATTGCGTTGCGCTCACTGCCCGCTTTCCAGTCGGGAAACCTGTCGTGCCAGCTGCAT
TAATGAATCGGCCAACGCGCGGGGAGAGGCGGTTTGCGTATTGGGCGCTCTTCCGCTTCCTCGCTCACTG
ACTCGCTGCGCTCGGTCGTTCGGCTGCGGCGAGCGGTATCAGCTCACTCAAAGGCGGTAATACGGTTATC
CACAGAATCAGGGGATAACGCAGGAAAGAACATGTGAGCAAAAGGCCAGCAAAAGGCCAGGAACCGTAAA
AAGGCCGCGTTGCTGGCGTTTTTCCATAGGCTCCGCCCCCCTGACGAGCATCACAAAAATCGACGCTCAA
GTCAGAGGTGGCGAAACCCGACAGGACTATAAAGATACCAGGCGTTTCCCCCTGGAAGCTCCCTCGTGCG
CTCTCCTGTTCCGACCCTGCCGCTTACCGGATACCTGTCCGCCTTTCTCCCTTCGGGAAGCGTGGCGCTT
TCTCATAGCTCACGCTGTAGGTATCTCAGTTCGGTGTAGGTCGTTCGCTCCAAGCTGGGCTGTGTGCACG
AACCCCCCGTTCAGCCCGACCGCTGCGCCTTATCCGGTAACTATCGTCTTGAGTCCAACCCGGTAAGACA
CGACTTATCGCCACTGGCAGCAGCCACTGGTAACAGGATTAGCAGAGCGAGGTATGTAGGCGGTGCTACA
GAGTTCTTGAAGTGGTGGCCTAACTACGGCTACACTAGAAGAACAGTATTTGGTATCTGCGCTCTGCTGA
AGCCAGTTACCTTCGGAAAAAGAGTTGGTAGCTCTTGATCCGGCAAACAAACCACCGCTGGTAGCGGTGG
TTTTTTTGTTTGCAAGCAGCAGATTACGCGCAGAAAAAAAGGATCTCAAGAAGATCCTTTGATCTTTTCT
ACGGGGTCTGACGCTCAGTGGAACGAAAACTCACGTTAAGGGATTTTGGTCATGAGATTATCAAAAAGGA
TCTTCACCTAGATCCTTTTAAATTAAAAATGAAGTTTTAAATCAATCTAAAGTATATATGAGTAAACTTG
GTCTGACAGTTACCAATGCTTAATCAGTGAGGCACCTATCTCAGCGATCTGTCTATTTCGTTCATCCATA
GTTGCCTGACTCCCCGTCGTGTAGATAACTACGATACGGGAGGGCTTACCATCTGGCCCCAGTGCTGCAA
TGATACCGCGAGACCCACGCTCACCGGCTCCAGATTTATCAGCAATAAACCAGCCAGCCGGAAGGGCCGA
GCGCAGAAGTGGTCCTGCAACTTTATCCGCCTCCATCCAGTCTATTAATTGTTGCCGGGAAGCTAGAGTA
AGTAGTTCGCCAGTTAATAGTTTGCGCAACGTTGTTGCCATTGCTACAGGCATCGTGGTGTCACGCTCGT
CGTTTGGTATGGCTTCATTCAGCTCCGGTTCCCAACGATCAAGGCGAGTTACATGATCCCCCATGTTGTG
CAAAAAAGCGGTTAGCTCCTTCGGTCCTCCGATCGTTGTCAGAAGTAAGTTGGCCGCAGTGTTATCACTC
ATGGTTATGGCAGCACTGCATAATTCTCTTACTGTCATGCCATCCGTAAGATGCTTTTCTGTGACTGGTG
AGTACTCAACCAAGTCATTCTGAGAATAGTGTATGCGGCGACCGAGTTGCTCTTGCCCGGCGTCAATACG
GGATAATACCGCGCCACATAGCAGAACTTTAAAAGTGCTCATCATTGGAAAACGTTCTTCGGGGCGAAAA
CTCTCAAGGATCTTACCGCTGTTGAGATCCAGTTCGATGTAACCCACTCGTGCACCCAACTGATCTTCAG
CATCTTTTACTTTCACCAGCGTTTCTGGGTGAGCAAAAACAGGAAGGCAAAATGCCGCAAAAAAGGGAAT
AAGGGCGACACGGAAATGTTGAATACTCATACTCTTCCTTTTTCAATATTATTGAAGCATTTATCAGGGT
TATTGTCTCATGAGCGGATACATATTTGAATGTATTTAGAAAAATAAACAAATAGGGGTTCCGCGCAC
Features (pLannotate 1.2.2; 20 found; start..end, strand, type, name):
     56..108     -  misc_feature   bom (fragment): basis of mobility region from pBR322
    263..642     +  enhancer       CMV enhancer: human cytomegalovirus immediate early enhancer
    643..846     +  promoter       CMV promoter: human cytomegalovirus (CMV) immediate early promoter
    842..875     +  LTR            5' LTR (truncated) (fragment): truncated 5' long terminal repeat (LTR) from HIV-1
    891..909     +  promoter       T7 promoter: promoter for bacteriophage T7 RNA polymerase
    989..1888    +  CDS            PDCL: PHLP_HUMAN - Also known as PHLOP1, PhLP1. Experimental evidence at protein level: Swiss-Prot protein existence level 1. [Isoform 2]: Acts as a negative regulator of heterotrimeric G proteins assembly by trapping the preloaded G beta subunits inside the CCT chaperonin. From Homo sapiens (Human).
   2001..2225    +  polyA_signal   bGH poly(A) signal: bovine growth hormone polyadenylation signal
   2229..2250    +  promoter       SV40 promoter (fragment): SV40 enhancer and early promoter
   2271..2699    +  rep_origin     f1 ori (sequence partly withheld): f1 bacteriophage origin of replication; arrow indicates direction of (+) strand synthesis
   2713..3042    +  promoter       SV40 promoter: SV40 enhancer and early promoter
   3109..3900    +  CDS            neo: KKA2_KLEPN - Also known as kan, nptII. Experimental evidence at protein level: Swiss-Prot protein existence level 1. Resistance to kanamycin, neomycin, paromomycin, ribostamycin, butirosin and gentamicin B. From Klebsiella pneumoniae.
   3926..4084    +  CDS            ble (fragment): BLE_KLEPN - Experimental evidence at protein level: Swiss-Prot protein existence level 1. Binding protein with a strong affinity to the bleomycin family of antibiotics. Binds to CL990; an antimitotic-antibiotic compound. From Klebsiella pneumoniae.
   4079..4200    +  polyA_signal   SV40 poly(A) signal: SV40 polyadenylation signal
   4273..4289    -  protein_bind   lac operator: The lac repressor binds to the lac operator to inhibit transcription in E. coli. This inhibition can be relieved by adding lactose or isopropyl-β-D-thiogalactopyranoside (IPTG). lac repressor encoded by lacI
   4297..4327    -  promoter       lac promoter: promoter for the E. coli lac operon
   4342..4363    -  protein_bind   CAP binding site: CAP binding activates transcription in the presence of cAMP. E. coli catabolite activator protein
   4376..4468    -  CDS            lacI (fragment): lac repressor; lacI; The lac repressor binds to the lac operator to inhibit transcription in E. coli. This inhibition can be relieved by adding lactose or isopropyl-β-D-thiogalactopyranoside (IPTG).
   4651..5239    -  rep_origin     ori: high-copy-number ColE1/pMB1/pBR322/pUC origin of replication
   5410..6270    -  CDS            AmpR: β-lactamase; bla; confers resistance to ampicillin, carbenicillin, and related antibiotics
   6271..6375    -  promoter       AmpR promoter: bla
