[The description below was written by a language model from this plasmid's Addgene catalogue record and pLannotate feature annotations shown in this document.]
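Description:
pcDNA3.1 PhLP1-myc-6xHis is a mammalian expression plasmid built on the pcDNA3.1 backbone for producing human phosducin-like protein 1 (PhLP1, gene PDCL) in cultured cells. It is propagated in E. coli as a high-copy plasmid through a ColE1/pUC-type origin and selected with ampicillin via the β-lactamase gene and its native promoter. An f1 phage origin is also present. The catalogue lists the plasmid at about 6.35 kb, close to the roughly 6.38 kb of the sequenced record.

The PDCL coding sequence lies downstream of the human cytomegalovirus immediate-early enhancer and promoter, which drive strong constitutive transcription in mammalian cells. A bovine growth hormone polyadenylation signal terminates the transcript. A T7 promoter between the CMV promoter and the insert permits in vitro transcription or serves as a sequencing primer site. According to the catalogue, the protein carries C-terminal Myc and 6xHis tags. The feature table does not annotate these separately, but there is unannotated space between the end of the PDCL annotation and the polyadenylation signal where they would be expected. The Myc epitope allows immunodetection or immunoprecipitation, and the His tag allows metal-affinity purification. A second cassette, with the SV40 early promoter driving the neomycin phosphotransferase gene and ending in an SV40 polyadenylation signal, allows G418 selection of stable transfectants. Several short annotated fragments (HIV-1 LTR, ble, lacI, bom) appear to be backbone remnants or partial matches rather than functional elements.

PhLP1 is a co-chaperone that acts with the CCT chaperonin in G protein β subunit folding and heterotrimer assembly. The associated publication concerns chaperone-mediated folding of Gβ5, which is consistent with using this construct to express and isolate tagged PhLP1 and its complexes.
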