Addgene plasmid #218176: pcDNA3.1 PhLP1-myc-6xHis
Purpose: Expresses phosducin-like protein 1 in mammalian cells
Depositing lab: Barry Willardson. Depositing organization: Brigham Young University. Publication: Visualizing the chaperone-mediated folding trajectory of the G protein beta5 beta-propeller. Wang S, Sass MI, Kwon Y, Ludlam WG, Smith TM, Carter EJ, Gladden NE, Riggi M, Iwasa JH, Willardson BM, Shen PS. Mol Cell. 2023 Nov 2;83(21):3852-3868.e6. doi: 10.1016/j.molcel.2023.09.032. Epub 2023 Oct 17. PubMed 37852256.
Backbone
  Vector backbone: pcDNA3.1
  Total vector size (bp): 6354
  Vector type: Mammalian Expression
Growth in bacteria
  Bacterial resistance: Ampicillin, 100 μg/mL
  Growth temperature: 37°C
  Growth strain: DH5alpha
  Copy number: High Copy
Gene/Insert
  Gene/Insert name: Phosducin like protein 1 (alt names: PhLP1; PDCL)
  Species: H. sapiens (human)
  Entrez Gene: PDCL (a.k.a. PhLP)
  Tag / fusion protein: Myc (C terminal on insert); 6x His (C terminal on insert)
Terms and licenses: Academic/Nonprofit Terms; Industry Terms: Not Available to Industry
How to cite: pcDNA3.1 PhLP1-myc-6xHis was a gift from Barry Willardson (Addgene plasmid # 218176 ; http://n2t.net/addgene:218176 ; RRID:Addgene_218176)
